>Addgene plasmid #125704 | pFA6a-link-ymNeongreen-SpHis5 | addgene full sequence | sequence record 246504 | Addgene NGS Result
GGAGACGGTCACAGCTTGTCTGTAAGCGGATGCCGGGAGCAGACAAGCCCGTCAGGGCGCGTCAGCGGGT
GTTGGCGGGTGTCGGGGCTGGCTTAACTATGCGGCATCAGAGCAGATTGTACTGAGAGTGCACCATATGG
ACATATTGTCGTTAGAACGCGGCTACAATTAATACATAACCTTATGTATCATACACATACGATTTAGGTG
ACACTATAGAACGCGGCCGCCAGCTGAAGCTTCGTACGCTGCAGGTCGACGGATCGGTGACGGTGCTGGT
TTAATTAACATGGTCTCTAAGGGTGAAGAAGATAACATGGCTTCTTTGCCAGCCACCCACGAGTTGCACA
TCTTCGGTTCCATTAACGGTGTCGACTTCGATATGGTCGGTCAAGGTACCGGTAACCCAAACGACGGTTA
CGAAGAATTGAACTTGAAGTCTACCAAGGGCGACTTGCAGTTCTCCCCTTGGATTTTGGTTCCACACATC
GGTTACGGTTTCCACCAATACTTGCCATACCCAGACGGTATGTCCCCATTCCAAGCCGCCATGGTTGACG
GTTCTGGTTACCAAGTCCACAGAACCATGCAATTCGAAGACGGTGCTTCCTTGACCGTGAACTACAGATA
CACCTACGAAGGTTCTCACATCAAGGGCGAAGCCCAAGTTAAGGGTACCGGTTTCCCTGCTGACGGTCCA
GTCATGACTAACTCCTTGACCGCTGCTGACTGGTGTCGTTCCAAGAAGACCTACCCAAACGATAAGACCA
TCATTTCCACTTTCAAGTGGTCCTACACCACCGGTAACGGCAAGAGATACCGCTCTACCGCTCGTACCAC
CTACACCTTCGCCAAGCCAATGGCTGCCAACTACTTGAAGAACCAGCCTATGTACGTCTTCCGTAAGACC
GAGCTGAAGCATTCCAAGACTGAATTGAACTTCAAGGAATGGCAAAAGGCTTTCACCGACGTCATGGGTA
TGGACGAATTGTACAAGTAAGGCGCGCCACTTCTAAATAAGCGAATTTCTTATGATTTATGATTTTTATT
ATTAAATAAGTTATAAAAAAAATAAGTGTATACAAATTTTAAAGTGACTCTTAGGTTTTAAAACGAAAAT
TCTTATTCTTGAGTAACTCTTTCCTGTAGGTCAGGTTGCTTTCTCAGGTATAGTATGAGGTCGCTCTTAT
TGACCACACCTCTACCGGCAGATCCGCTAGGGATAACAGGGTAATATAGATCTGTTTAGCTTGCCTCGTC
CCCGCCGGGTCACCCGGCCAGCGACATGGAGGCCCAGAATACCCTCCTTGACAGTCTTGACGTGCGCAGC
TCAGGGGCATGATGTGACTGTCGCCCGTACATTTAGCCCATACATCCCCATGTATAATCATTTGCATCCA
TACATTTTGATGGCCGCACGGCGCGAAGCAAAAATTACGGCTCCTCGCTGCAGACCTGCGAGCAGGGAAA
CGCTCCCCTCACAGACGCGTTGAATTGTCCCCACGCCGCGCCCCTGTAGAGAAATATAAAAGGTTAGGAT
TTGCCACTGAGGTTCTTCTTTCATATACTTCCTTTTAAAATCTTGCTAGGATACAGTTCTCACATCACAT
CCGAACATAAACAACCATGGGTAGGAGGGCTTTTGTAGAAAGAAATACGAACGAAACGAAAATCAGCGTT
GCCATCGCTTTGGACAAAGCTCCCTTACCTGAAGAGTCGAATTTTATTGATGAACTTATAACTTCCAAGC
ATACAAACCAAAAGGGAGAACAAGTAATCCAAGTAGACACGGGAATTGGATTCTTGGATCACATGTATCA
TGCACTGGCTAAACATGCAGGCTGGAGCTTACGACTTTACTCAAGAGGTGATTTAATCATCGATGATCAT
CACACTGCAGAAGATACTGCTATTGCACTTGGTATTGCATTCAAGCAGGCTATGAGTAACTTTGCCGGCG
TTAAAAGATTTGGACATGCTTATTGTCCACTTGACGAAGCTCTTTCTAGAAGCGTAGTTGACTTGTCGGG
ACGGCCCTATGCTGTTATCGATTTGGGATTAAAGCGTGAAAAGGTTGGGGAATTGTCCTGTGAAATGATC
CCTCACTTACTATATTCCTTTTCGGTAGCAGCTGGAATTACTTTGCATGTTACCTGCTTATATGGTAGTA
ATGACCATCATCGTGCTGAAAGCGCTTTTAAATCTCTGGCTGTTGCCATGCGCGCGGCTACTAGTCTTAC
TGGAAGTTCTGAAGTCCCAAGCACGAAGGGAGTGTTGTAAAGAGTACTGACAATAAAAAGATTCTTGTTT
TCAAGAACTTGTCATTTGTATAGTTTTTTTATATTGTAGTTGTTCTATTTTAATCAAATGTTAGCGTGAT
TTATATTTTTTTTCGCCTCGACATCATCTGCCCAGATGCGAAGTTAAGTGCGCAGAAAGTAATATCATGC
GTCAATCGTATGTGAATGCTGGTCGCTATACTGCTGTCGATTCGATACTAACGCCGCCATCCAGTTTAAA
CGAGCTCGAATTCATCGATGATATCAGATCCACTAGTGGCCTATGCGGCCGCGGATCTGCCGGTCTCCCT
ATAGTGAGTCGTATTAATTTCGATAAGCCAGGTTAACCTGCATTAATGAATCGGCCAACGCGCGGGGAGA
GGCGGTTTGCGTATTGGGCGCTCTTCCGCTTCCTCGCTCACTGACTCGCTGCGCTCGGTCGTTCGGCTGC
GGCGAGCGGTATCAGCTCACTCAAAGGCGGTAATACGGTTATCCACAGAATCAGGGGATAACGCAGGAAA
GAACATGTGAGCAAAAGGCCAGCAAAAGGCCAGGAACCGTAAAAAGGCCGCGTTGCTGGCGTTTTTCCAT
AGGCTCCGCCCCCCTGACGAGCATCACAAAAATCGACGCTCAAGTCAGAGGTGGCGAAACCCGACAGGAC
TATAAAGATACCAGGCGTTTCCCCCTGGAAGCTCCCTCGTGCGCTCTCCTGTTCCGACCCTGCCGCTTAC
CGGATACCTGTCCGCCTTTCTCCCTTCGGGAAGCGTGGCGCTTTCTCATAGCTCACGCTGTAGGTATCTC
AGTTCGGTGTAGGTCGTTCGCTCCAAGCTGGGCTGTGTGCACGAACCCCCCGTTCAGCCCGACCGCTGCG
CCTTATCCGGTAACTATCGTCTTGAGTCCAACCCGGTAAGACACGACTTATCGCCACTGGCAGCAGCCAC
TGGTAACAGGATTAGCAGAGCGAGGTATGTAGGCGGTGCTACAGAGTTCTTGAAGTGGTGGCCTAACTAC
GGCTACACTAGAAGAACAGTATTTGGTATCTGCGCTCTGCTGAAGCCAGTTACCTTCGGAAAAAGAGTTG
GTAGCTCTTGATCCGGCAAACAAACCACCGCTGGTAGCGGTGGTTTTTTTGTTTGCAAGCAGCAGATTAC
GCGCAGAAAAAAAGGATCTCAAGAAGATCCTTTGATCTTTTCTACGGGGTCTGACGCTCAGTGGAACGAA
AACTCACGTTAAGGGATTTTGGTCATGAGATTATCAAAAAGGATCTTCACCTAGATCCTTTTAAATTAAA
AATGAAGTTTTAAATCAATCTAAAGTATATATGAGTAAACTTGGTCTGACAGTTACCAATGCTTAATCAG
TGAGGCACCTATCTCAGCGATCTGTCTATTTCGTTCATCCATAGTTGCCTGACTCCCCGTCGTGTAGATA
ACTACGATACGGGAGGGCTTACCATCTGGCCCCAGTGCTGCAATGATACCGCGAGACCCACGCTCACCGG
CTCCAGATTTATCAGCAATAAACCAGCCAGCCGGAAGGGCCGAGCGCAGAAGTGGTCCTGCAACTTTATC
CGCCTCCATCCAGTCTATTAATTGTTGCCGGGAAGCTAGAGTAAGTAGTTCGCCAGTTAATAGTTTGCGC
AACGTTGTTGCCATTGCTACAGGCATCGTGGTGTCACGCTCGTCGTTTGGTATGGCTTCATTCAGCTCCG
GTTCCCAACGATCAAGGCGAGTTACATGATCCCCCATGTTGTGCAAAAAAGCGGTTAGCTCCTTCGGTCC
TCCGATCGTTGTCAGAAGTAAGTTGGCCGCAGTGTTATCACTCATGGTTATGGCAGCACTGCATAATTCT
CTTACTGTCATGCCATCCGTAAGATGCTTTTCTGTGACTGGTGAGTACTCAACCAAGTCATTCTGAGAAT
AGTGTATGCGGCGACCGAGTTGCTCTTGCCCGGCGTCAATACGGGATAATACCGCGCCACATAGCAGAAC
TTTAAAAGTGCTCATCATTGGAAAACGTTCTTCGGGGCGAAAACTCTCAAGGATCTTACCGCTGTTGAGA
TCCAGTTCGATGTAACCCACTCGTGCACCCAACTGATCTTCAGCATCTTTTACTTTCACCAGCGTTTCTG
GGTGAGCAAAAACAGGAAGGCAAAATGCCGCAAAAAAGGGAATAAGGGCGACACGGAAATGTTGAATACT
CATACTCTTCCTTTTTCAATATTATTGAAGCATTTATCAGGGTTATTGTCTCATGAGCGGATACATATTT
GAATGTATTTAGAAAAATAAACAAATAGGGGTTCCGCGCACATTTCCCCGAAAAGTGCCACCTGACGTCT
AAGAAACCATTATTATCATGACATTAACCTATAAAAATAGGCGTATCACGAGGCCCTTTCGTCTCGCGCG
TTTCGGTGATGACGGTGAAAACCTCTGACACATGCAGCTCCC
Features (pLannotate 1.2.2; 13 found; start..end, strand, type, name):
     88..139     +  misc_feature   bom (fragment): basis of mobility region from pBR322
    202..220     +  promoter       SP6 promoter: promoter for bacteriophage SP6 RNA polymerase
    290..997     +  CDS            mNeonGreen: mNeonGreen is a basic (constitutively fluorescent) green/yellow fluorescent protein published in 2013, derived from Branchiostoma lanceolatum. It is reported to be a very rapidly-maturing monomer with moderate acid sensitivity.
   1021..1208    +  terminator     ADH1 terminator: S. cerevisiae ADH1; transcription terminator for the S. cerevisiae alcohol dehydrogenase 1 (ADH1) gene
   1283..1626    +  promoter       TEF promoter: Ashbya gossypii TEF promoter
   1627..2280    +  CDS            S. pombe his5: imidazoleglycerol-phosphate dehydratase, required for histidine biosynthesis; Schizosaccharomyces pombe his5; yeast auxotrophic marker; corresponds to S. cerevisiae HIS3
   2286..2483    +  terminator     TEF terminator: Ashbya gossypii TEF terminator
   2588..2606    -  promoter       T7 promoter: promoter for bacteriophage T7 RNA polymerase
   2628..2681    -  CDS            lacI (fragment): lac repressor; lacI; The lac repressor binds to the lac operator to inhibit transcription in E. coli. This inhibition can be relieved by adding lactose or isopropyl-β-D-thiogalactopyranoside (IPTG).
   2864..3452    -  rep_origin     ori: high-copy-number ColE1/pMB1/pBR322/pUC origin of replication
   3623..4483    -  CDS            AmpR: β-lactamase; bla; confers resistance to ampicillin, carbenicillin, and related antibiotics
   4484..4588    -  promoter       AmpR promoter: bla
   4683..4718    +  CDS            rop (fragment): Rop protein, which maintains plasmids at low copy number; rop
