[The description below was written by a language model from this plasmid's Addgene catalogue record and pLannotate feature annotations shown in this document.]
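Description:
pFA6a-link-ymNeongreen-SpHis5 is a 4.7 kb yeast tagging plasmid built on the pFA6a backbone. It serves as a template for creating chromosomal gene fusions to a yeast codon-optimised mNeonGreen rather than as a self-replicating yeast expression vector. The feature table shows no yeast origin of replication or centromere, which fits that role. In E. coli it is maintained at high copy through a ColE1/pUC-type origin and selected with ampicillin via the β-lactamase gene and its native promoter. Short fragments annotated as bom, rop and lacI are backbone remnants with no evident function here. SP6 and T7 phage promoters flank the cassette region.

The payload is a two-part module. First comes the ymNeonGreen coding sequence, a synthetic version of the bright, rapidly maturing monomeric green/yellow fluorescent protein derived from Branchiostoma lanceolatum. It is followed by the S. cerevisiae ADH1 terminator. No promoter is annotated upstream of the fluorescent protein, so expression is expected to come from the tagged gene's own promoter once the cassette is fused in frame. The "link" in the name suggests a linker sequence preceding the fluorescent protein, although this is not annotated separately. Downstream lies the selection marker, Schizosaccharomyces pombe his5, driven by the Ashbya gossypii TEF promoter and ended by the TEF terminator. This gene corresponds to S. cerevisiae HIS3 and allows histidine-prototrophy selection in his3 mutant strains. Cassettes in pFA6a-type vectors are typically amplified with primers carrying homology to the target locus and integrated by homologous recombination. The resulting fusions can be used to visualise protein localisation or abundance in budding yeast.
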