Addgene plasmid #125704: pFA6a-link-ymNeongreen-SpHis5
Purpose: Yeast tagging vector to create a gene fusion with yeast optimized mNeongreen with SpHIS5 selection
Depositing lab: Bas Teusink. Depositing organization: Vrije Universiteit Amsterdam. Publication: In vivo characterisation of fluorescent proteins in budding yeast. Botman D, de Groot DH, Schmidt P, Goedhart J, Teusink B. Sci Rep. 2019 Feb 19;9(1):2234. doi: 10.1038/s41598-019-38913-z. PubMed 30783202.
Backbone
  Vector backbone: pFA6a
  Vector type: Yeast Expression
  Selectable markers: HIS5
Growth in bacteria
  Bacterial resistance: Ampicillin, 100 μg/mL
  Growth temperature: 37°C
  Growth strain: DH5alpha
  Copy number: High Copy
Gene/Insert
  Gene/Insert name: ymNeonGreen
  Species: Synthetic
  Tag / fusion protein: ymNeonGreen
  Cloning method: Restriction Enzyme; 5′ cloning site NA (unknown if destroyed); 3′ cloning site NA (unknown if destroyed)
  Sequencing primers: 5′ Unknown
Terms and licenses: Academic/Nonprofit Terms; Industry Terms: Not Available to Industry
How to cite: pFA6a-link-ymNeongreen-SpHis5 was a gift from Bas Teusink (Addgene plasmid # 125704 ; http://n2t.net/addgene:125704 ; RRID:Addgene_125704)
